Addgene plasmid #104505: pILGFP4J
Purpose: Used to evaluate the expression output of Saccharomyces mikatae GAL1 promoter with yEGFP used as the reporter gene
Depositing lab: Claudia Vickers. Depositing organization: University of Queensland. Publication: An Expanded Heterologous GAL Promoter Collection for Diauxie-Inducible Expression in Saccharomyces cerevisiae. Peng B, Wood RJ, Nielsen LK, Vickers CE. ACS Synth Biol. 2018 Feb 16;7(2):748-751. doi: 10.1021/acssynbio.7b00355. Epub 2018 Jan 23. PubMed 29301066.
Backbone
  Vector backbone: pUC19
  Vector type: Yeast Expression
Growth in bacteria
  Bacterial resistance: Ampicillin, 100 μg/mL
  Growth temperature: 37°C
  Growth strain: DH5alpha
  Copy number: High Copy
Gene/Insert
  Gene/Insert name: SmGAL1 promoter-yEGFP
  Species: Saccharomyces mikatae
  Cloning method: Restriction Enzyme; 5′ cloning site unknown (unknown if destroyed); 3′ cloning site unknown (unknown if destroyed)
Terms and licenses: Academic/Nonprofit Terms; Industry Terms: Not Available to Industry
How to cite: pILGFP4J was a gift from Claudia Vickers (Addgene plasmid # 104505 ; http://n2t.net/addgene:104505 ; RRID:Addgene_104505)
