[The description below was written by a language model from this plasmid's Addgene catalogue record and pLannotate feature annotations shown in this document.]
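Description:
pILGFP4J is a yeast expression reporter plasmid built on the pUC19 backbone and designed to measure the output of the Saccharomyces mikatae GAL1 promoter. It is propagated in E. coli through the high-copy ColE1/pUC origin and selected with ampicillin via the β-lactamase gene and its native promoter. Remnants of the pUC19 lac region (lac promoter, operator, CAP site, and lacZα and lacI fragments) remain as backbone carry-over. The two sequence records, one from the depositor and one from repository sequencing, are both 5,454 nt. Their annotations are identical apart from a one-base offset.

The payload is the SmGAL1 promoter driving yEGFP, the yeast-enhanced green fluorescent protein. The annotation tool labels this reading frame GFPmut3, the variant whose amino-acid changes yEGFP carries. The promoter itself is not annotated, but an unannotated stretch between the loxP site and the start of the GFP coding sequence (across the circular junction) is the likely location. For yeast, the plasmid carries an S. cerevisiae URA3 marker with part of its promoter, which allows selection by uracil prototrophy and counterselection with 5-FOA. A single loxP site lies downstream of this marker, and a short separate URA3 fragment follows the GFP gene.

No yeast replication origin (2μ or CEN/ARS) is annotated, which suggests an integrating rather than episomal design, with the URA3 sequences possibly serving as homology. The record does not state the integration strategy or the transcription terminator. According to the record, the construct belongs to a collection of heterologous GAL promoters characterised for diauxie-inducible expression in S. cerevisiae, with GFP fluorescence reporting promoter strength.
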