Features (pLannotate 1.2.2; 15 found; start..end, strand, type, name):
      6..716     +  CDS            GFPmut3: GFPmut3 is a basic (constitutively fluorescent) green fluorescent protein published in 1996, derived from Aequorea victoria. It is reported to be a very rapidly-maturing weak dimer.
    732..831     +  CDS            URA3 (fragment): orotidine-5'-phosphate decarboxylase, required for uracil biosynthesis; S. cerevisiae URA3; yeast auxotrophic marker, counterselectable with 5-fluoroorotic acid (5-FOA)
    985..1001    -  protein_bind   lac operator: The lac repressor binds to the lac operator to inhibit transcription in E. coli. This inhibition can be relieved by adding lactose or isopropyl-β-D-thiogalactopyranoside (IPTG). lac repressor encoded by lacI
   1009..1039    -  promoter       lac promoter: promoter for the E. coli lac operon
   1054..1075    -  protein_bind   CAP binding site: CAP binding activates transcription in the presence of cAMP. E. coli catabolite activator protein
   1088..1180    -  CDS            lacI (fragment): lac repressor; lacI; The lac repressor binds to the lac operator to inhibit transcription in E. coli. This inhibition can be relieved by adding lactose or isopropyl-β-D-thiogalactopyranoside (IPTG).
   1363..1951    -  rep_origin     ori: high-copy-number ColE1/pMB1/pBR322/pUC origin of replication
   2122..2982    -  CDS            AmpR: β-lactamase; bla; confers resistance to ampicillin, carbenicillin, and related antibiotics
   2983..3087    -  promoter       AmpR promoter: bla
   3182..3217    +  CDS            rop (fragment): Rop protein, which maintains plasmids at low copy number; rop
   3319..3418    +  misc_feature   bom (fragment): basis of mobility region from pBR322
   3424..3581    -  CDS            lacZα (fragment): LacZα fragment of β-galactosidase; lacZ fragment
   3588..3751    +  promoter       URA3 promoter (fragment): S. cerevisiae URA3
   3754..4539    +  CDS            URA3: PYRF_YEAST - Experimental evidence at protein level: Swiss-Prot protein existence level 1. From Saccharomyces cerevisiae (strain ATCC 204508 / S288c) (Baker's yeast).
   4691..4724    +  protein_bind   loxP: Cre-mediated recombination occurs in the 8-bp core sequence (GCATACAT). Cre recombinase
>Addgene plasmid #104505 | pILGFP4J | depositor full sequence | sequence record 198118 | Full Sequence
GATCCTCTAAAGGTGAAGAATTATTCACTGGTGTTGTCCCAATTTTGGTTGAATTAGATGGTGATGTTAA
TGGTCACAAATTTTCTGTCTCCGGTGAAGGTGAAGGTGATGCTACTTACGGTAAATTGACCTTAAAATTT
ATTTGTACTACTGGTAAATTGCCAGTTCCATGGCCAACCTTAGTCACTACTTTCGGTTATGGTGTTCAAT
GTTTTGCGAGATACCCAGATCATATGAAACAACATGACTTTTTCAAGTCTGCCATGCCAGAAGGTTATGT
TCAAGAAAGAACTATTTTTTTCAAAGATGACGGTAACTACAAGACCAGAGCTGAAGTCAAGTTTGAAGGT
GATACCTTAGTTAATAGAATCGAATTAAAAGGTATTGATTTTAAAGAAGATGGTAACATTTTAGGTCACA
AATTGGAATACAACTATAACTCTCACAATGTTTACATCATGGCTGACAAACAAAAGAATGGTATCAAAGT
TAACTTCAAAATTAGACACAACATTGAAGATGGTTCTGTTCAATTAGCTGACCATTATCAACAAAATACT
CCAATTGGTGATGGTCCAGTCTTGTTACCAGACAACCATTACTTATCCACTCAATCTGCCTTATCCAAAG
ATCCAAACGAAAAGAGAGACCACATGGTCTTGTTAGAATTTGTTACTGCTGCTGGTATTACCCATGGTAT
GGATGAATTGTACAAAAGATCTTAAACTAGTAGGACTATTTGCAAAGGGAAGGGATGCTAAGGTAGAGGG
TGAACGTTACAGAAAAGCAGGCTGGGAAGCATATTTGAGAAGATGCGGCCAGCAAAACTAAAAAACTGTA
TTATAAGTAAATGCATGTATACTAAACTCACAAATTAGAGCTTCAATTTAATTATATCAGTTATTACCCG
GGAATCTCGGTCGTAATGATTTAAATGCATGCAAGCTTGGCGTAATCATGGTCATAGCTGTTTCCTGTGT
GAAATTGTTATCCGCTCACAATTCCACACAACATACGAGCCGGAAGCATAAAGTGTAAAGCCTGGGGTGC
CTAATGAGTGAGCTAACTCACATTAATTGCGTTGCGCTCACTGCCCGCTTTCCAGTCGGGAAACCTGTCG
TGCCAGCTGCATTAATGAATCGGCCAACGCGCGGGGAGAGGCGGTTTGCGTATTGGGCGCTCTTCCGCTT
CCTCGCTCACTGACTCGCTGCGCTCGGTCGTTCGGCTGCGGCGAGCGGTATCAGCTCACTCAAAGGCGGT
AATACGGTTATCCACAGAATCAGGGGATAACGCAGGAAAGAACATGTGAGCAAAAGGCCAGCAAAAGGCC
AGGAACCGTAAAAAGGCCGCGTTGCTGGCGTTTTTCCATAGGCTCCGCCCCCCTGACGAGCATCACAAAA
ATCGACGCTCAAGTCAGAGGTGGCGAAACCCGACAGGACTATAAAGATACCAGGCGTTTCCCCCTGGAAG
CTCCCTCGTGCGCTCTCCTGTTCCGACCCTGCCGCTTACCGGATACCTGTCCGCCTTTCTCCCTTCGGGA
AGCGTGGCGCTTTCTCATAGCTCACGCTGTAGGTATCTCAGTTCGGTGTAGGTCGTTCGCTCCAAGCTGG
GCTGTGTGCACGAACCCCCCGTTCAGCCCGACCGCTGCGCCTTATCCGGTAACTATCGTCTTGAGTCCAA
CCCGGTAAGACACGACTTATCGCCACTGGCAGCAGCCACTGGTAACAGGATTAGCAGAGCGAGGTATGTA
GGCGGTGCTACAGAGTTCTTGAAGTGGTGGCCTAACTACGGCTACACTAGAAGGACAGTATTTGGTATCT
GCGCTCTGCTGAAGCCAGTTACCTTCGGAAAAAGAGTTGGTAGCTCTTGATCCGGCAAACAAACCACCGC
TGGTAGCGGTGGTTTTTTTGTTTGCAAGCAGCAGATTACGCGCAGAAAAAAAGGATCTCAAGAAGATCCT
TTGATCTTTTCTACGGGGTCTGACGCTCAGTGGAACGAAAACTCACGTTAAGGGATTTTGGTCATGAGAT
TATCAAAAAGGATCTTCACCTAGATCCTTTTAAATTAAAAATGAAGTTTTAAATCAATCTAAAGTATATA
TGAGTAAACTTGGTCTGACAGTTACCAATGCTTAATCAGTGAGGCACCTATCTCAGCGATCTGTCTATTT
CGTTCATCCATAGTTGCCTGACTCCCCGTCGTGTAGATAACTACGATACGGGAGGGCTTACCATCTGGCC
CCAGTGCTGCAATGATACCGCGAGACCCACGCTCACCGGCTCCAGATTTATCAGCAATAAACCAGCCAGC
CGGAAGGGCCGAGCGCAGAAGTGGTCCTGCAACTTTATCCGCCTCCATCCAGTCTATTAATTGTTGCCGG
GAAGCTAGAGTAAGTAGTTCGCCAGTTAATAGTTTGCGCAACGTTGTTGCCATTGCTACAGGCATCGTGG
TGTCACGCTCGTCGTTTGGTATGGCTTCATTCAGCTCCGGTTCCCAACGATCAAGGCGAGTTACATGATC
CCCCATGTTGTGCAAAAAAGCGGTTAGCTCCTTCGGTCCTCCGATCGTTGTCAGAAGTAAGTTGGCCGCA
GTGTTATCACTCATGGTTATGGCAGCACTGCATAATTCTCTTACTGTCATGCCATCCGTAAGATGCTTTT
CTGTGACTGGTGAGTACTCAACCAAGTCATTCTGAGAATAGTGTATGCGGCGACCGAGTTGCTCTTGCCC
GGCGTCAATACGGGATAATACCGCGCCACATAGCAGAACTTTAAAAGTGCTCATCATTGGAAAACGTTCT
TCGGGGCGAAAACTCTCAAGGATCTTACCGCTGTTGAGATCCAGTTCGATGTAACCCACTCGTGCACCCA
ACTGATCTTCAGCATCTTTTACTTTCACCAGCGTTTCTGGGTGAGCAAAAACAGGAAGGCAAAATGCCGC
AAAAAAGGGAATAAGGGCGACACGGAAATGTTGAATACTCATACTCTTCCTTTTTCAATATTATTGAAGC
ATTTATCAGGGTTATTGTCTCATGAGCGGATACATATTTGAATGTATTTAGAAAAATAAACAAATAGGGG
TTCCGCGCACATTTCCCCGAAAAGTGCCACCTGACGTCTAAGAAACCATTATTATCATGACATTAACCTA
TAAAAATAGGCGTATCACGAGGCCCTTTCGTCTCGCGCGTTTCGGTGATGACGGTGAAAACCTCTGACAC
ATGCAGCTCCCGGAGACGGTCACAGCTTGTCTGTAAGCGGATGCCGGGAGCAGACAAGCCCGTCAGGGCG
CGTCAGCGGGTGTTGGCGGGTGTCGGGGCTGGCTTAACTATGCGGCATCAGAGCAGATTGTACTGAGAGT
GCACCATATGCGGTGTGAAATACCGCACAGATGCGTAAGGAGAAAATACCGCATCAGGCGCCATTCGCCA
TTCAGGCTGCGCAACTGTTGGGAAGGGCGATCGGTGCGGGCCTCTTCGCTATTACGCCAGCTGGCGAAAG
GGGGATGTGCTGCAAGGCGATTAAGTTGGGTAACGCCAGGGTTTTCCCAGTCACGACGTTGTAAAACGAC
GGCCAGTGAATTCATTTAAATTTTTTTGATTCGGTAATCTCCGAGCAGAAGGAAGAACGAAGGAAGGAGC
ACAGACTTAGATTGGTATATATACGCATATGTGGTGTTGAAGAAACATGAAATTGCCCAGTATTCTTAAC
CCAACTGCACAGAACAAAAACCTGCAGGAAACGAAGATAAAACATGTCCACAAAATCATATACCAGTAGA
GCTGAGACTCATGCAAGTCCGGTTGCATCGAAACTTTTACGTTTAATGGATGAAAAGAAGACCAATTTGT
GTGCTTCTCTTGACGTTCGTTCGACTGATGAGCTATTGAAACTTGTTGAAACGTTGGGTCCATACATTTG
CCTTTTGAAAACACACGTTGATATCTTGGATGATTTCAGTTATGAGGGTACTGTCGTTCCATTGAAAGCA
TTGGCAGAGAAATACAAGTTCTTGATATTTGAGGACAGAAAATTCGCCGATATCGGTAACACAGTCAAAT
TACAATATACATCGGGCGTTTACCGTATCGCAGAATGGTCTGATATCACCAACGCCCACGGGGTTACTGG
TGCTGGTATTGTTGCTGGCTTGAAACAAGGTGCGCAAGAGGTCACCAAAGAACCAAGGGGATTATTGATG
CTTGCTGAATTGTCTTCCAAGGGTTCTCTAGCACACGGTGAATATACTAAGGGTACCGTTGATATTGCAA
AGAGTGATAAAGATTTCGTTATTGGGTTCATTGCTCAGAACGATATGGGAGGAAGAGAAGAAGGGTTTGA
TTGGCTAATCATGACCCCAGGTGTAGGTTTAGACGACAAAGGCGATGCATTGGGTCAGCAGTACAGAACC
GTCGACGAAGTTGTAAGTGGTGGATCAGATATCATCATTGTTGGCAGAGGACTTTTCGCCAAGGGTAGAG
ATCCTAAGGTTGAAGGTGAAAGATACAGAAATGCTGGATGGGAAGCGTACCAAAAGAGAATCAGCGCTCC
CCATTAATTATACAGGAAACTTAATAGAACAAATCACATATTTAATCTAATAGCCACCTGCATTGGCACG
GTGCAACACTCACTTCAACTTCATCTTACAAAAGATCACGTGATCTGTTGTATTGGGATCTCTAGACCTA
ATAACTTCGTATAGCATACATTATACGAAGTTATATTAAGGGTTGCTCGAGATATGTTTATTTTTTTGAT
TTCTTTAGTTTTCTTCCCTTAACTTCGAAATGATAAAAGAGAAAATAGCCACATCATTGCAATCCGCTAC
TATCCTACTTTTAGATATTTGTGATCATTCTTATATATCACTGAGAGATGCTAATAACTGTGTTACCTCT
AACAAAAGAAGGGGACTTCCAGTAAGGCTTTCCTTATTTGTCTAATTGCCCATTATTTCGTAATGTTGAA
ATACGGATCAGAAGCTGCCGACCGGATGACAGTGCTCCGACGGAAGACTGCTCTCCGTGCGGTGTTGTCT
GTGCGGATCACGTTCCTGATTACGGAAGCGTTTCGCCCCGCCATACCCCGAACAATGCAAATGCAAGGAC
GCATGCCTGTAGTGGCGGTTATGGTGAACGTGAAATAACAGTTCCTTGACCCCTCACATACTTTGTTCCG
TGTACAACACTCTGGTTAGAACAATGGTGGGTTTGCGGTCAACGTTCTACTCGTCTTTTACTTTACTTCT
GTAGCAGCTCAAGCAATGGTTTTCAGTTCCTTTTGCAAACATATAAATATAAAAGTAATGCCGCCTCAAT
CGCATAGTTTTCCTTTATTCCATTTGCACTTCTTAGATTTGTTGTTTGTTTGATTTGTTACATAAATATC
AAAACATCAATAACAATTATCCAACATCTCTTTATCCAAGGAAAAAAATAACAACATATAATGG
