Features (pLannotate 1.2.2; 15 found; start..end, strand, type, name):
      7..717     +  CDS            GFPmut3: GFPmut3 is a basic (constitutively fluorescent) green fluorescent protein published in 1996, derived from Aequorea victoria. It is reported to be a very rapidly-maturing weak dimer.
    733..832     +  CDS            URA3 (fragment): orotidine-5'-phosphate decarboxylase, required for uracil biosynthesis; S. cerevisiae URA3; yeast auxotrophic marker, counterselectable with 5-fluoroorotic acid (5-FOA)
    986..1002    -  protein_bind   lac operator: The lac repressor binds to the lac operator to inhibit transcription in E. coli. This inhibition can be relieved by adding lactose or isopropyl-β-D-thiogalactopyranoside (IPTG). lac repressor encoded by lacI
   1010..1040    -  promoter       lac promoter: promoter for the E. coli lac operon
   1055..1076    -  protein_bind   CAP binding site: CAP binding activates transcription in the presence of cAMP. E. coli catabolite activator protein
   1089..1181    -  CDS            lacI (fragment): lac repressor; lacI; The lac repressor binds to the lac operator to inhibit transcription in E. coli. This inhibition can be relieved by adding lactose or isopropyl-β-D-thiogalactopyranoside (IPTG).
   1364..1952    -  rep_origin     ori: high-copy-number ColE1/pMB1/pBR322/pUC origin of replication
   2123..2983    -  CDS            AmpR: β-lactamase; bla; confers resistance to ampicillin, carbenicillin, and related antibiotics
   2984..3088    -  promoter       AmpR promoter: bla
   3183..3218    +  CDS            rop (fragment): Rop protein, which maintains plasmids at low copy number; rop
   3320..3419    +  misc_feature   bom (fragment): basis of mobility region from pBR322
   3425..3582    -  CDS            lacZα (fragment): LacZα fragment of β-galactosidase; lacZ fragment
   3589..3752    +  promoter       URA3 promoter (fragment): S. cerevisiae URA3
   3755..4540    +  CDS            URA3: PYRF_YEAST - Experimental evidence at protein level: Swiss-Prot protein existence level 1. From Saccharomyces cerevisiae (strain ATCC 204508 / S288c) (Baker's yeast).
   4692..4725    +  protein_bind   loxP: Cre-mediated recombination occurs in the 8-bp core sequence (GCATACAT). Cre recombinase
>Addgene plasmid #104505 | pILGFP4J | addgene full sequence | sequence record 201462 | Addgene NGS Result
GGATCCTCTAAAGGTGAAGAATTATTCACTGGTGTTGTCCCAATTTTGGTTGAATTAGATGGTGATGTTA
ATGGTCACAAATTTTCTGTCTCCGGTGAAGGTGAAGGTGATGCTACTTACGGTAAATTGACCTTAAAATT
TATTTGTACTACTGGTAAATTGCCAGTTCCATGGCCAACCTTAGTCACTACTTTCGGTTATGGTGTTCAA
TGTTTTGCGAGATACCCAGATCATATGAAACAACATGACTTTTTCAAGTCTGCCATGCCAGAAGGTTATG
TTCAAGAAAGAACTATTTTTTTCAAAGATGACGGTAACTACAAGACCAGAGCTGAAGTCAAGTTTGAAGG
TGATACCTTAGTTAATAGAATCGAATTAAAAGGTATTGATTTTAAAGAAGATGGTAACATTTTAGGTCAC
AAATTGGAATACAACTATAACTCTCACAATGTTTACATCATGGCTGACAAACAAAAGAATGGTATCAAAG
TTAACTTCAAAATTAGACACAACATTGAAGATGGTTCTGTTCAATTAGCTGACCATTATCAACAAAATAC
TCCAATTGGTGATGGTCCAGTCTTGTTACCAGACAACCATTACTTATCCACTCAATCTGCCTTATCCAAA
GATCCAAACGAAAAGAGAGACCACATGGTCTTGTTAGAATTTGTTACTGCTGCTGGTATTACCCATGGTA
TGGATGAATTGTACAAAAGATCTTAAACTAGTAGGACTATTTGCAAAGGGAAGGGATGCTAAGGTAGAGG
GTGAACGTTACAGAAAAGCAGGCTGGGAAGCATATTTGAGAAGATGCGGCCAGCAAAACTAAAAAACTGT
ATTATAAGTAAATGCATGTATACTAAACTCACAAATTAGAGCTTCAATTTAATTATATCAGTTATTACCC
GGGAATCTCGGTCGTAATGATTTAAATGCATGCAAGCTTGGCGTAATCATGGTCATAGCTGTTTCCTGTG
TGAAATTGTTATCCGCTCACAATTCCACACAACATACGAGCCGGAAGCATAAAGTGTAAAGCCTGGGGTG
CCTAATGAGTGAGCTAACTCACATTAATTGCGTTGCGCTCACTGCCCGCTTTCCAGTCGGGAAACCTGTC
GTGCCAGCTGCATTAATGAATCGGCCAACGCGCGGGGAGAGGCGGTTTGCGTATTGGGCGCTCTTCCGCT
TCCTCGCTCACTGACTCGCTGCGCTCGGTCGTTCGGCTGCGGCGAGCGGTATCAGCTCACTCAAAGGCGG
TAATACGGTTATCCACAGAATCAGGGGATAACGCAGGAAAGAACATGTGAGCAAAAGGCCAGCAAAAGGC
CAGGAACCGTAAAAAGGCCGCGTTGCTGGCGTTTTTCCATAGGCTCCGCCCCCCTGACGAGCATCACAAA
AATCGACGCTCAAGTCAGAGGTGGCGAAACCCGACAGGACTATAAAGATACCAGGCGTTTCCCCCTGGAA
GCTCCCTCGTGCGCTCTCCTGTTCCGACCCTGCCGCTTACCGGATACCTGTCCGCCTTTCTCCCTTCGGG
AAGCGTGGCGCTTTCTCATAGCTCACGCTGTAGGTATCTCAGTTCGGTGTAGGTCGTTCGCTCCAAGCTG
GGCTGTGTGCACGAACCCCCCGTTCAGCCCGACCGCTGCGCCTTATCCGGTAACTATCGTCTTGAGTCCA
ACCCGGTAAGACACGACTTATCGCCACTGGCAGCAGCCACTGGTAACAGGATTAGCAGAGCGAGGTATGT
AGGCGGTGCTACAGAGTTCTTGAAGTGGTGGCCTAACTACGGCTACACTAGAAGAACAGTATTTGGTATC
TGCGCTCTGCTGAAGCCAGTTACCTTCGGAAAAAGAGTTGGTAGCTCTTGATCCGGCAAACAAACCACCG
CTGGTAGCGGTGGTTTTTTTGTTTGCAAGCAGCAGATTACGCGCAGAAAAAAAGGATCTCAAGAAGATCC
TTTGATCTTTTCTACGGGGTCTGACGCTCAGTGGAACGAAAACTCACGTTAAGGGATTTTGGTCATGAGA
TTATCAAAAAGGATCTTCACCTAGATCCTTTTAAATTAAAAATGAAGTTTTAAATCAATCTAAAGTATAT
ATGAGTAAACTTGGTCTGACAGTTACCAATGCTTAATCAGTGAGGCACCTATCTCAGCGATCTGTCTATT
TCGTTCATCCATAGTTGCCTGACTCCCCGTCGTGTAGATAACTACGATACGGGAGGGCTTACCATCTGGC
CCCAGTGCTGCAATGATACCGCGAGACCCACGCTCACCGGCTCCAGATTTATCAGCAATAAACCAGCCAG
CCGGAAGGGCCGAGCGCAGAAGTGGTCCTGCAACTTTATCCGCCTCCATCCAGTCTATTAATTGTTGCCG
GGAAGCTAGAGTAAGTAGTTCGCCAGTTAATAGTTTGCGCAACGTTGTTGCCATTGCTACAGGCATCGTG
GTGTCACGCTCGTCGTTTGGTATGGCTTCATTCAGCTCCGGTTCCCAACGATCAAGGCGAGTTACATGAT
CCCCCATGTTGTGCAAAAAAGCGGTTAGCTCCTTCGGTCCTCCGATCGTTGTCAGAAGTAAGTTGGCCGC
AGTGTTATCACTCATGGTTATGGCAGCACTGCATAATTCTCTTACTGTCATGCCATCCGTAAGATGCTTT
TCTGTGACTGGTGAGTACTCAACCAAGTCATTCTGAGAATAGTGTATGCGGCGACCGAGTTGCTCTTGCC
CGGCGTCAATACGGGATAATACCGCGCCACATAGCAGAACTTTAAAAGTGCTCATCATTGGAAAACGTTC
TTCGGGGCGAAAACTCTCAAGGATCTTACCGCTGTTGAGATCCAGTTCGATGTAACCCACTCGTGCACCC
AACTGATCTTCAGCATCTTTTACTTTCACCAGCGTTTCTGGGTGAGCAAAAACAGGAAGGCAAAATGCCG
CAAAAAAGGGAATAAGGGCGACACGGAAATGTTGAATACTCATACTCTTCCTTTTTCAATATTATTGAAG
CATTTATCAGGGTTATTGTCTCATGAGCGGATACATATTTGAATGTATTTAGAAAAATAAACAAATAGGG
GTTCCGCGCACATTTCCCCGAAAAGTGCCACCTGACGTCTAAGAAACCATTATTATCATGACATTAACCT
ATAAAAATAGGCGTATCACGAGGCCCTTTCGTCTCGCGCGTTTCGGTGATGACGGTGAAAACCTCTGACA
CATGCAGCTCCCGGAGACGGTCACAGCTTGTCTGTAAGCGGATGCCGGGAGCAGACAAGCCCGTCAGGGC
GCGTCAGCGGGTGTTGGCGGGTGTCGGGGCTGGCTTAACTATGCGGCATCAGAGCAGATTGTACTGAGAG
TGCACCATATGCGGTGTGAAATACCGCACAGATGCGTAAGGAGAAAATACCGCATCAGGCGCCATTCGCC
ATTCAGGCTGCGCAACTGTTGGGAAGGGCGATCGGTGCGGGCCTCTTCGCTATTACGCCAGCTGGCGAAA
GGGGGATGTGCTGCAAGGCGATTAAGTTGGGTAACGCCAGGGTTTTCCCAGTCACGACGTTGTAAAACGA
CGGCCAGTGAATTCATTTAAATTTTTTTGATTCGGTAATCTCCGAACAGAAGGAAGAACGAAGGAAGGAG
CACAGACTTAGATTGGTATATATACGCATATGTAGTGTTGAAGAAACATGAAATTGCCCAGTATTCTTAA
CCCAACTGCACAGAACAAAAACCTGCAGGAAACGAAGATAAAACATGTCCACAAAATCATATACCAGTAG
AGCTGAGACTCATGCAAGTCCGGTTGCATCGAAACTTTTACGTTTAATGGATGAAAAGAAGACCAATTTG
TGTGCTTCTCTTGACGTTCGTTCGACTGATGAGCTATTGAAACTTGTTGAAACGTTGGGTCCATACATTT
GCCTTTTGAAAACACACGTTGATATCTTGGATGATTTCAGTTATGAGGGTACTGTCGTTCCATTGAAAGC
ATTGGCAGAGAAATACAAGTTCTTGATATTTGAGGACAGAAAATTCGCCGATATCGGTAACACAGTCAAA
TTACAATATACATCGGGCGTTTACCGTATCGCAGAATGGTCTGATATCACCAACGCCCACGGGGTTACTG
GTGCTGGTATTGTTGCTGGCTTGAAACAAGGTGCGCAAGAGGTCACCAAAGAACCAAGGGGATTATTGAT
GCTTGCTGAATTGTCTTCCAAGGGTTCTCTAGCACACGGTGAATATACTAAGGGTACCGTTGATATTGCA
AAGAGTGATAAAGATTTCGTTATTGGGTTCATTGCTCAGAACGATATGGGAGGAAGAGAAGAAGGGTTTG
ATTGGCTAATCATGACCCCAGGTGTAGGTTTAGACGACAAAGGCGATGCATTGGGTCAGCAGTACAGAAC
CGTCGACGAAGTTGTAAGTGGTGGATCAGATATCATCATTGTTGGCAGAGGACTTTTCGCCAAGGGTAGA
GATCCTAAGGTTGAAGGTGAAAGATACAGAAATGCTGGATGGGAAGCGTACCAAAAGAGAATCAGCGCTC
CCCATTAATTATACAGGAAACTTAATAGAACAAATCACATATTTAATCTAATAGCCACCTGCATTGGCAC
GGTGCAACACTACTTCAACTTCATCTTACAAAAAGATCACGTGATCTGTTGTATTGGGATCTCTAGACCT
AATAACTTCGTATAGCATACATTATACGAAGTTATATTAAGGGTTGCTCGAGATATGTTTATTTTTTTGA
TTTCTTTAGTTTTCTTCCCTTAACTTCGAAATGATAAAAGAGAAAATAGCCACATCATTGCAATCCGCTA
CTATCCTACTTTTAGATATTTGTGATCATTCTTATATATCACTGAGAGATGCTAATAACTGTGTTACCTC
TAACAAAAGAAGGGGACTTCCAGTAAGGCTTTCCTTATTTGTCTAATTGCCCATTATTTCGTAATGTTGA
AATACGGATCAGAAGCTGCCGACCGGATGACAGTGCTCCGACGGAAGACTGCTCTCCGTGCGGTGTTGTC
TGTGCGGATCACGTTCCTGATTACGGAAGCGTTTCGCCCCGCCATACCCCGAACAATGCAAATGCAAGGA
CGCATGCCTGTAGTGGCGGTTATGGTGAACGTGAAATAACAGTTCCTTGACCCCTCACATACTTTGTTCC
GTGTACAACACTCTGGTTAGAACAATGGTGGGTTTGCGGTCAACGTTCTACTCGTCTTTTACTTTACTTC
TGTAGCAGCTCAAGCAATGGTTTTCAGTTCCTTTTGCAAACATATAAATATAAAAGTAATGCCGCCTCAA
TCGCATAGTTTTCCTTTATTCCATTTGCACTTCTTAGATTTGTTGTTTGTTTGATTTGTTACATAAATAT
CAAAACATCAATAACAATTATCCAACATCTCTTTATCCAAGGAAAAAAATAACAACATATAATG
